Addgene plasmid #86890: pET15b-D70A-PvuRts1I
Purpose: express D70A variant PvuRts1I in ER2566 strain
Depositing lab: Matthias Bochtler. Depositing organization: International Institute of Molecular and Cell Biology (IIMCB). Publication: Crystal structure of the 5hmC specific endonuclease PvuRts1I. Kazrani AA, Kowalska M, Czapinska H, Bochtler M. Nucleic Acids Res. 2014 May;42(9):5929-36. doi: 10.1093/nar/gku186. Epub 2014 Mar 14. PubMed 24634440.
Backbone
  Vector backbone: pET15b
  Vector type: Bacterial Expression
Growth in bacteria
  Bacterial resistance: Ampicillin, 100 μg/mL
  Growth temperature: 37°C
  Growth strain: DH5alpha
  Copy number: High Copy
Gene/Insert
  Gene/Insert name: PvuRts1I
  Mutation: D70A
  Entrez Gene: pvuRts1I (a.k.a. ST585_p002, Rts1_063)
  Promoter: T7
  Tag / fusion protein: His (N terminal on insert)
  Cloning method: Restriction Enzyme; 5′ cloning site EcoRI (unknown if destroyed); 3′ cloning site XhoI (unknown if destroyed)
  Sequencing primers: 5′ T7 forward; 3′ T7 reverse
Terms and licenses: Academic/Nonprofit Terms; Industry Terms: Not Available to Industry
How to cite: pET15b-D70A-PvuRts1I was a gift from Matthias Bochtler (Addgene plasmid # 86890 ; http://n2t.net/addgene:86890 ; RRID:Addgene_86890)
