[The description below was written by a language model from this plasmid's Addgene catalogue record and pLannotate feature annotations shown in this document.]
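Description:
pET15b-D70A-PvuRts1I is a bacterial expression plasmid built on the pET15b backbone for producing a point-mutant form of PvuRts1I in E. coli. According to the title of the associated publication, PvuRts1I is an endonuclease specific for 5-hydroxymethylcytosine-containing DNA. The 6,558 nt sequenced plasmid carries a ColE1/pMB1-type origin along with the pBR322-derived bom site and rop gene. Selection is by ampicillin through the bla (AmpR) gene and its own promoter. The catalogue lists the plasmid as high copy, although rop normally moderates copy number. The several short tetracycline-resistance fragments and the tet promoter in the annotation are non-functional remnants of the pBR322 ancestry of pET vectors.

The expression cassette follows the standard pET layout: a T7 promoter, then a lac operator, the T7 gene 10 ribosome binding site, an N-terminal His tag, the insert region and the T7 terminator. The automated annotation labels the His tag as a fragment of a composite tag. It does not annotate the PvuRts1I coding sequence itself, which presumably occupies the unannotated stretch between the tag and the terminator. The short "SET1" hit just upstream of the terminator is probably vector-derived sequence rather than a deliberate fusion. The insert was cloned between EcoRI and XhoI sites and carries the D70A substitution. The plasmid-borne lacI gene supplies repressor, so transcription stays low until IPTG induction in a host that provides T7 RNA polymerase; the record names ER2566 as the expression strain and DH5alpha for propagation. The record does not state what the D70A change does, but the construct is intended for expressing this His-tagged variant, consistent with the structural study of the enzyme.
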