Features (pLannotate 1.2.2; 19 found; start..end, strand, type, name):
    956..1033    -  promoter       lacI promoter: lacI
   1041..1320    -  CDS            TcR (fragment): tetracycline efflux protein; tet; confers resistance to tetracycline
   1342..1360    +  promoter       T7 promoter: promoter for bacteriophage T7 RNA polymerase
   1361..1385    +  protein_bind   lac operator: The lac repressor binds to the lac operator to inhibit transcription in E. coli. This inhibition can be relieved by adding lactose or isopropyl-β-D-thiogalactopyranoside (IPTG). lac repressor encoded by lacI
   1400..1422    +  RBS            RBS: efficient ribosome binding site from bacteriophage T7 gene 10 (Olins and Rangwala, 1989)
   1434..1451    +  CDS            capTEV™ (fragment): composite tag for in vivo biotinylation, TEV protease cleavage, and 6xHis tagging
   2353..2402    +  CDS            SET1 (fragment): solubility-enhancement tag derived from T7 phage gene 10B
   2410..2457    +  terminator     T7 terminator: transcription terminator for bacteriophage T7 RNA polymerase
   2480..2584    -  CDS            TcR (fragment): tetracycline efflux protein; tet; confers resistance to tetracycline
   2632..2660    -  promoter       tet promoter: E. coli promoter for tetracycline efflux protein gene
   2777..2881    +  promoter       AmpR promoter: bla
   2882..3742    +  CDS            AmpR: β-lactamase; bla; confers resistance to ampicillin, carbenicillin, and related antibiotics
   3913..4501    +  rep_origin     ori: high-copy-number ColE1/pMB1/pBR322/pUC origin of replication
   4687..4826    -  misc_feature   bom: basis of mobility region from pBR322
   4928..5119    -  CDS            rop: Rop protein, which maintains plasmids at low copy number; rop
   5136..5516    +  CDS            YPB1_ECOLX: Protein predicted: Swiss-Prot protein existence level 4. From Escherichia coli.
   5758..6382    -  CDS            TcR (fragment): tetracycline efflux protein; tet; confers resistance to tetracycline
   6397..6418    -  protein_bind   CAP binding site: CAP binding activates transcription in the presence of cAMP. E. coli catabolite activator protein
   6431..955     -  CDS            lacI (across the origin): lac repressor; lacI; The lac repressor binds to the lac operator to inhibit transcription in E. coli. This inhibition can be relieved by adding lactose or isopropyl-β-D-thiogalactopyranoside (IPTG).
>Addgene plasmid #86890 | pET15b-D70A-PvuRts1I | addgene full sequence | sequence record 172516 | Addgene NGS Result
ACAGCTGATTGCCCTTCACCGCCTGGCCCTGAGAGAGTTGCAGCAAGCGGTCCACGCTGGTTTGCCCCAG
CAGGCGAAAATCCTGTTTGATGGTGGTTAACGGCGGGATATAACATGAGCTGTCTTCGGTATCGTCGTAT
CCCACTACCGAGATATCCGCACCAACGCGCAGCCCGGACTCGGTAATGGCGCGCATTGCGCCCAGCGCCA
TCTGATCGTTGGCAACCAGCATCGCAGTGGGAACGATGCCCTCATTCAGCATTTGCATGGTTTGTTGAAA
ACCGGACATGGCACTCCAGTCGCCTTCCCGTTCCGCTATCGGCTGAATTTGATTGCGAGTGAGATATTTA
TGCCAGCCAGCCAGACGCAGACGCGCCGAGACAGAACTTAATGGGCCCGCTAACAGCGCGATTTGCTGGT
GACCCAATGCGACCAGATGCTCCACGCCCAGTCGCGTACCGTCTTCATGGGAGAAAATAATACTGTTGAT
GGGTGTCTGGTCAGAGACATCAAGAAATAACGCCGGAACATTAGTGCAGGCAGCTTCCACAGCAATGGCA
TCCTGGTCATCCAGCGGATAGTTAATGATCAGCCCACTGACGCGTTGCGCGAGAAGATTGTGCACCGCCG
CTTTACAGGCTTCGACGCCGCTTCGTTCTACCATCGACACCACCACGCTGGCACCCAGTTGATCGGCGCG
AGATTTAATCGCCGCGACAATTTGCGACGGCGCGTGCAGGGCCAGACTGGAGGTGGCAACGCCAATCAGC
AACGACTGTTTGCCCGCCAGTTGTTGTGCCACGCGGTTGGGAATGTAATTCAGCTCCGCCATCGCCGCTT
CCACTTTTTCCCGCGTTTTCGCAGAAACGTGGCTGGCCTGGTTCACCACGCGGGAAACGGTCTGATAAGA
GACACCGGCATACTCTGCGACATCGTATAACGTTACTGGTTTCACATTCACCACCCTGAATTGACTCTCT
TCCGGGCGCTATCATGCCATACCGCGAAAGGTTTTGCGCCATTCGATGGTGTCCGGGATCTCGACGCTCT
CCCTTATGCGACTCCTGCATTAGGAAGCAGCCCAGTAGTAGGTTGAGGCCGTTGAGCACCGCCGCCGCAA
GGAATGGTGCATGCAAGGAGATGGCGCCCAACAGTCCCCCGGCCACGGGGCCTGCCACCATACCCACGCC
GAAACAAGCGCTCATGAGCCCGAAGTGGCGAGCCCGATCTTCCCCATCGGTGATGTCGGCGATATAGGCG
CCAGCAACCGCACCTGTGGCGCCGGTGATGCCGGCCACGATGCGTCCGGCGTAGAGGATCGAGATCTCGA
TCCCGCGAAATTAATACGACTCACTATAGGGGAATTGTGAGCGGATAACAATTCCCCTCTAGAAATAATT
TTGTTTAACTTTAAGAAGGAGATATACCATGGGGCATCATCATCATCATCACGAATTCATGTCCAAAACC
GACTATATCCTGCGCGCTCTGAGTAAAATCTCCCACAAACGCTGGGAACACTATATTATCAACCGTGTCG
TCCATACACTGGATGACCCTGATATCGAGTTCGTCTGTCAGCAGTGTATCCGTAAAGAAGGCCATCTGGG
CAAAATCTATCTGGCGGATCTGCTGTTTCCTCAGCTGAACCTGTATCTGGAAATCGCCGAGGCACACCAT
GATTCTAACGATGCTCGTAAAGCCGATGCTGTTCGCCGTCTGGATATTGTTGAAGCCACCGGGTTTCAGG
AAGAGCGTATTCCGGCGTCTAACATTACCCTGTCCGAGGTGAATAAACTGGTGGATGAGTTTGTCCGCCT
GGTGAAAGACAAAAAAGAGGAGCTGGAGAACCAGGGACTGTTTTTTCGTTGGGACTATGACGAGCGTTAT
AGCGCTAAAAAACACATCAACACCGGTTATATGGCAGTTGGGCCGAATAGCGTATTCCGTTATCACCGTG
ACGCGCTGCAATGCTTTGGTTATCGCCGTGAAGGCCATCATCAAAGTGGTGGTTGGGCTCTGCCGGCTGA
AGTTGCTCAGTCAATCGGTCTGACGGGTCGTGTTATGGTCTGGTTTCCTCGCCTGTATGAAGCTGGAGAG
TGGAAAAATGCCCTGAGTGCCGACGGTAACAAAATCACGGAACAGAGTCTGAATGCTACCCGTAACTATC
AAGAAACGTGGGATTATCGTATTGTCATGGCCCATTCTCGTGACGAGCTGAATCGTACCCTGTATCGCTT
TCTGGGCGTGTTTGCCATCGATGTGGATAAAAGCAGCGACGAAGTGAAAGTGTTTAGCCGTGTGTATTCC
CGTGTGAACGTGTATCGTAGCCAGAACTGACTCGAGGATCCGGCTGCTAACAAAGCCCGAAAGGAAGCTG
AGTTGGCTGCTGCCACCGCTGAGCAATAACTAGCATAACCCCTTGGGGCCTCTAAACGGGTCTTGAGGGG
TTTTTTGCTGAAAGGAGGAACTATATCCGGATATCCCGCAAGAGGCCCGGCAGTACCGGCATAACCAAGC
CTATGCCTACAGCATCCAGGGTGACGGTGCCGAGGATGACGATGAGCGCATTGTTAGATTTCATACACGG
TGCCTGACTGCGTTAGCAATTTAACTGTGATAAACTACCGCATTAAAGCTTATCGATGATAAGCTGTCAA
ACATGAGAATTAATTCTTGAAGACGAAAGGGCCTCGTGATACGCCTATTTTTATAGGTTAATGTCATGAT
AATAATGGTTTCTTAGACGTCAGGTGGCACTTTTCGGGGAAATGTGCGCGGAACCCCTATTTGTTTATTT
TTCTAAATACATTCAAATATGTATCCGCTCATGAGACAATAACCCTGATAAATGCTTCAATAATATTGAA
AAAGGAAGAGTATGAGTATTCAACATTTCCGTGTCGCCCTTATTCCCTTTTTTGCGGCATTTTGCCTTCC
TGTTTTTGCTCACCCAGAAACGCTGGTGAAAGTAAAAGATGCTGAAGATCAGTTGGGTGCACGAGTGGGT
TACATCGAACTGGATCTCAACAGCGGTAAGATCCTTGAGAGTTTTCGCCCCGAAGAACGTTTTCCAATGA
TGAGCACTTTTAAAGTTCTGCTATGTGGCGCGGTATTATCCCGTGTTGACGCCGGGCAAGAGCAACTCGG
TCGCCGCATACACTATTCTCAGAATGACTTGGTTGAGTACTCACCAGTCACAGAAAAGCATCTTACGGAT
GGCATGACAGTAAGAGAATTATGCAGTGCTGCCATAACCATGAGTGATAACACTGCGGCCAACTTACTTC
TGACAACGATCGGAGGACCGAAGGAGCTAACCGCTTTTTTGCACAACATGGGGGATCATGTAACTCGCCT
TGATCGTTGGGAACCGGAGCTGAATGAAGCCATACCAAACGACGAGCGTGACACCACGATGCCTGCAGCA
ATGGCAACAACGTTGCGCAAACTATTAACTGGCGAACTACTTACTCTAGCTTCCCGGCAACAATTAATAG
ACTGGATGGAGGCGGATAAAGTTGCAGGACCACTTCTGCGCTCGGCCCTTCCGGCTGGCTGGTTTATTGC
TGATAAATCTGGAGCCGGTGAGCGTGGGTCTCGCGGTATCATTGCAGCACTGGGGCCAGATGGTAAGCCC
TCCCGTATCGTAGTTATCTACACGACGGGGAGTCAGGCAACTATGGATGAACGAAATAGACAGATCGCTG
AGATAGGTGCCTCACTGATTAAGCATTGGTAACTGTCAGACCAAGTTTACTCATATATACTTTAGATTGA
TTTAAAACTTCATTTTTAATTTAAAAGGATCTAGGTGAAGATCCTTTTTGATAATCTCATGACCAAAATC
CCTTAACGTGAGTTTTCGTTCCACTGAGCGTCAGACCCCGTAGAAAAGATCAAAGGATCTTCTTGAGATC
CTTTTTTTCTGCGCGTAATCTGCTGCTTGCAAACAAAAAAACCACCGCTACCAGCGGTGGTTTGTTTGCC
GGATCAAGAGCTACCAACTCTTTTTCCGAAGGTAACTGGCTTCAGCAGAGCGCAGATACCAAATACTGTC
CTTCTAGTGTAGCCGTAGTTAGGCCACCACTTCAAGAACTCTGTAGCACCGCCTACATACCTCGCTCTGC
TAATCCTGTTACCAGTGGCTGCTGCCAGTGGCGATAAGTCGTGTCTTACCGGGTTGGACTCAAGACGATA
GTTACCGGATAAGGCGCAGCGGTCGGGCTGAACGGGGGGTTCGTGCACACAGCCCAGCTTGGAGCGAACG
ACCTACACCGAACTGAGATACCTACAGCGTGAGCTATGAGAAAGCGCCACGCTTCCCGAAGGGAGAAAGG
CGGACAGGTATCCGGTAAGCGGCAGGGTCGGAACAGGAGAGCGCACGAGGGAGCTTCCAGGGGGAAACGC
CTGGTATCTTTATAGTCCTGTCGGGTTTCGCCACCTCTGACTTGAGCGTCGATTTTTGTGATGCTCGTCA
GGGGGGCGGAGCCTATGGAAAAACGCCAGCAACGCGGCCTTTTTACGGTTCCTGGCCTTTTGCTGGCCTT
TTGCTCACATGTTCTTTCCTGCGTTATCCCCTGATTCTGTGGATAACCGTATTACCGCCTTTGAGTGAGC
TGATACCGCTCGCCGCAGCCGAACGACCGAGCGCAGCGAGTCAGTGAGCGAGGAAGCGGAAGAGCGCCTG
ATGCGGTATTTTCTCCTTACGCATCTGTGCGGTATTTCACACCGCAATGGTGCACTCTCAGTACAATCTG
CTCTGATGCCGCATAGTTAAGCCAGTATACACTCCGCTATCGCTACGTGACTGGGTCATGGCTGCGCCCC
GACACCCGCCAACACCCGCTGACGCGCCCTGACGGGCTTGTCTGCTCCCGGCATCCGCTTACAGACAAGC
TGTGACCGTCTCCGGGAGCTGCATGTGTCAGAGGTTTTCACCGTCATCACCGAAACGCGCGAGGCAGCTG
CGGTAAAGCTCATCAGCGTGGTCGTGAAGCGATTCACAGATGTCTGCCTGTTCATCCGCGTCCAGCTCGT
TGAGTTTCTCCAGAAGCGTTAATGTCTGGCTTCTGATAAAGCGGGCCATGTTAAGGGCGGTTTTTTCCTG
TTTGGTCACTGATGCCTCCGTGTAAGGGGGATTTCTGTTCATGGGGGTAATGATACCGATGAAACGAGAG
AGGATGCTCACGATACGGGTTACTGATGATGAACATGCCCGGTTACTGGAACGTTGTGAGGGTAAACAAC
TGGCGGTATGGATGCGGCGGGACCAGAGAAAAATCACTCAGGGTCAATGCCAGCGCTTCGTTAATACAGA
TGTAGGTGTTCCACAGGGTAGCCAGCAGCATCCTGCGATGCAGATCCGGAACATAATGGTGCAGGGCGCT
GACTTCCGCGTTTCCAGACTTTACGAAACACGGAAACCGAAGACCATTCATGTTGTTGCTCAGGTCGCAG
ACGTTTTGCAGCAGCAGTCGCTTCACGTTCGCTCGCGTATCGGTGATTCATTCTGCTAACCAGTAAGGCA
ACCCCGCCAGCCTAGCCGGGTCCTCAACGACAGGAGCACGATCATGCGCACCCGTGGCCAGGACCCAACG
CTGCCCGAGATGCGCCGCGTGCGGCTGCTGGAGATGGCGGACGCGATGGATATGTTCTGCCAAGGGTTGG
TTTGCGCATTCACAGTTCTCCGCAAGAATTGATTGGCTCCAATTCTTGGAGTGGTGAATCCGTTAGCGAG
GTGCCGCCGGCTTCCATTCAGGTCGAGGTGGCCCGGCTCCATGCACCGCGACGCAACGCGGGGAGGCAGA
CAAGGTATAGGGCGGCGCCTACAATCCATGCCAACCCGTTCCATGTGCTCGCCGAGGCGGCATAAATCGC
CGTGACGATCAGCGGTCCAATGATCGAAGTTAGGCTGGTAAGAGCCGCGAGCGATCCTTGAAGCTGTCCC
TGATGGTCGTCATCTACCTGCCTGGACAGCATGGCCTGCAACGCGGGCATCCCGATGCCGCCGGAAGCGA
GAAGAATCATAATGGGGAAGGCCATCCAGCCTCGCGTCGCGAACGCCAGCAAGACGTAGCCCAGCGCGTC
GGCCGCCATGCCGGCGATAATGGCCTGCTTCTCGCCGAAACGTTTGGTGGCGGGACCAGTGACGAAGGCT
TGAGCGAGGGCGTGCAAGATTCCGAATACCGCAAGCGACAGGCCGATCATCGTCGCGCTCCAGCGAAAGC
GGTCCTCGCCGAAAATGACCCAGAGCGCTGCCGGCACCTGTCCTACGAGTTGCATGATAAAGAAGACAGT
CATAAGTGCGGCGACGATAGTCATGCCCCGCGCCCACCGGAAGGAGCTGACTGGGTTGAAGGCTCTCAAG
GGCATCGGTCGAGATCCCGGTGCCTAATGAGTGAGCTAACTTACATTAATTGCGTTGCGCTCACTGCCCG
CTTTCCAGTCGGGAAACCTGTCGTGCCAGCTGCATTAATGAATCGGCCAACGCGCGGGGAGAGGCGGTTT
GCGTATTGGGCGCCAGGGTGGTTTTTCTTTTCACCAGTGAGACGGGCA
